>Addgene plasmid #216043 | AA095 | addgene full sequence | sequence record 431408 | Addgene NGS Result
TCGCGCGTTTCGGTGATGACGGTGAAAACCTCTGACACATGCAGCTCCCGGAGACGGTCACAGCTTGTCT
GTAAGCGGATGCCGGGAGCAGACAAGCCCGTCAGGGCGCGTCAGCGGGTGTTGGCGGGTGTCGGGGCTGG
CTTAACTATGCGGCATCAGAGCAGATTGTACTGAGAGTGCACCATATGCGGTGTGAAATACCGCACAGAT
GCGTAAGGAGAAAATACCGCATCAGGCGCCATTCGCCATTCAGGCTGCGCAACTGTTGGGAAGGGCGATC
GGTGCGGGCCTCTTCGCTATTACGCCAGCTGGCGAAAGGGGGATGTGCTGCAAGGCGATTAAGTTGGGTA
ACGCCAGGGTTTTCCCAGTCACGACGTTGTAAAACGACGGCCAGAGAATTCGAGCTCGGTACCTCGCGAA
TACATCTAGATGAAGACGGGTCCGGGAGCGGCGGGAGCGGAGGGAGCAAAAGGCCGGCGGCCACGAAAAA
GGCCGGCCAGGCAAAAAAGAAAAAGAGCGGAGGCTCCGACGCCAAGAGCCTGACCGCCTGGAGCAGAACC
CTGGTGACCTTCAAGGACGTGTTCGTGGACTTCACCAGAGAGGAGTGGAAGCTGCTGGACACCGCCCAGC
AGATCGTGTACAGAAACGTGATGCTGGAGAACTACAAGAACCTGGTGAGCCTGGGCTACCAGCTGACCAA
GCCCGACGTGATCCTGAGACTGGAGAAGGGCGAGGAGCCCTGGCTGGTGGAGAGAGAGATCCACCAGGGA
AGCACGTCTTCATCGGATCCCGGGCCCGTCGACTGCAGAGGCCTGCATGCAAGCTTGGTGTAATCATGGT
CATAGCTGTTTCCTGTGTGAAATTGTTATCCGCTCACAATTCCACACAACATACGAGCCGGAAGCATAAA
GTGTAAAGCCTGGGGTGCCTAATGAGTGAGCTAACTCACATTAATTGCGTTGCGCTCACTGCCCGCTTTC
CAGTCGGGAAACCTGTCGTGCCAGCTGCATTAATGAATCGGCCAACGCGCGGGGAGAGGCGGTTTGCGTA
TTGGGCGCTCTTCCGCTTCCTCGCTCACTGACTCGCTGCGCTCGGTCGTTCGGCTGCGGCGAGCGGTATC
AGCTCACTCAAAGGCGGTAATACGGTTATCCACAGAATCAGGGGATAACGCAGGAAAGAACATGTGAGCA
AAAGGCCAGCAAAAGGCCAGGAACCGTAAAAAGGCCGCGTTGCTGGCGTTTTTCCATAGGCTCCGCCCCC
CTGACGAGCATCACAAAAATCGACGCTCAAGTCAGAGGTGGCGAAACCCGACAGGACTATAAAGATACCA
GGCGTTTCCCCCTGGAAGCTCCCTCGTGCGCTCTCCTGTTCCGACCCTGCCGCTTACCGGATACCTGTCC
GCCTTTCTCCCTTCGGGAAGCGTGGCGCTTTCTCATAGCTCACGCTGTAGGTATCTCAGTTCGGTGTAGG
TCGTTCGCTCCAAGCTGGGCTGTGTGCACGAACCCCCCGTTCAGCCCGACCGCTGCGCCTTATCCGGTAA
CTATCGTCTTGAGTCCAACCCGGTAAGACACGACTTATCGCCACTGGCAGCAGCCACTGGTAACAGGATT
AGCAGAGCGAGGTATGTAGGCGGTGCTACAGAGTTCTTGAAGTGGTGGCCTAACTACGGCTACACTAGAA
GAACAGTATTTGGTATCTGCGCTCTGCTGAAGCCAGTTACCTTCGGAAAAAGAGTTGGTAGCTCTTGATC
CGGCAAACAAACCACCGCTGGTAGCGGTGGTTTTTTTGTTTGCAAGCAGCAGATTACGCGCAGAAAAAAA
GGATCTCAAGAAGATCCTTTGATCTTTTCTACGGGGTCTGACGCTCAGTGGAACGAAAACTCACGTTAAG
GGATTTTGGTCATGAGATTATCAAAAAGGATCTTCACCTAGATCCTTTTAAATTAAAAATGAAGTTTTAA
ATCAAGCCCAATCTGAATAATGTTACAACCAATTAACCAATTCTGATTAGAAAAACTCATCGAGCATCAA
ATGAAACTGCAATTTATTCATATCAGGATTATCAATACCATATTTTTGAAAAAGCCGTTTCTGTAATGAA
GGAGAAAACTCACCGAGGCAGTTCCATAGGATGGCAAGATCCTGGTATCGGTCTGCGATTCCGACTCGTC
CAACATCAATACAACCTATTAATTTCCCCTCGTCAAAAATAAGGTTATCAAGTGAGAAATCACCATGAGT
GACGACTGAATCCGGTGAGAATGGCAAAAGTTTATGCATTTCTTTCCAGACTTGTTCAACAGGCCAGCCA
TTACGCTCGTCATCAAAATCACTCGCATCAACCAAACCGTTATTCATTCGTGATTGCGCCTGAGCGAGAC
GAAATACGCGATCGCTGTTAAAAGGACAATTACAAACAGGAATCGAATGCAACCGGCGCAGGAACACTGC
CAGCGCATCAACAATATTTTCACCTGAATCAGGATATTCTTCTAATACCTGGAATGCTGTTTTTCCGGGG
ATCGCAGTGGTGAGTAACCATGCATCATCAGGAGTACGGATAAAATGCTTGATGGTCGGAAGAGGCATAA
ATTCCGTCAGCCAGTTTAGTCTGACCATCTCATCTGTAACATCATTGGCAACGCTACCTTTGCCATGTTT
CAGAAACAACTCTGGCGCATCGGGCTTCCCATACAAGCGATAGATTGTCGCACCTGATTGCCCGACATTA
TCGCGAGCCCATTTATACCCATATAAATCAGCATCCATGTTGGAATTTAATCGCGGCCTCGACGTTTCCC
GTTGAATATGGCTCATAACACCCCTTGTATTACTGTTTATGTAAGCAGACAGTTTTATTGTTCATGATGA
TATATTTTTATCTTGTGCAATGTAACATCAGAGATTTTGAGACACGGGCCAGAGCTGCA
Features (pLannotate 1.2.2; 11 found; start..end, strand, type, name):
    137..236     +  misc_feature   bom (fragment): basis of mobility region from pBR322
    242..399     -  CDS            lacZα (fragment): LacZα fragment of β-galactosidase; lacZ fragment
    468..515     +  CDS            nucleoplasmin NLS: bipartite nuclear localization signal from nucleoplasmin
    561..749     +  CDS            ZNF720 (fragment): ZN720_HUMAN - Experimental evidence at protein level: Swiss-Prot protein existence level 1. From Homo sapiens (Human).
    863..879     -  protein_bind   lac operator: The lac repressor binds to the lac operator to inhibit transcription in E. coli. This inhibition can be relieved by adding lactose or isopropyl-β-D-thiogalactopyranoside (IPTG). lac repressor encoded by lacI
    887..917     -  promoter       lac promoter: promoter for the E. coli lac operon
    932..953     -  protein_bind   CAP binding site: CAP binding activates transcription in the presence of cAMP. E. coli catabolite activator protein
    966..1058    -  CDS            lacI (fragment): lac repressor; lacI; The lac repressor binds to the lac operator to inhibit transcription in E. coli. This inhibition can be relieved by adding lactose or isopropyl-β-D-thiogalactopyranoside (IPTG).
   1241..1829    -  rep_origin     ori: high-copy-number ColE1/pMB1/pBR322/pUC origin of replication
   2007..2816    -  CDS            KanR: aminoglycoside phosphotransferase; aph(3')-Ia; confers resistance to kanamycin in bacteria or G418 (Geneticin®) in eukaryotes
   2923..35      +  CDS            rop (fragment) (across the origin): Rop protein, which maintains plasmids at low copy number; rop
