[The description below was written by a language model from this plasmid's Addgene catalogue record and pLannotate feature annotations shown in this document.]
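Description:
AA095 is a small (about 2.9 kb) fragment-donor plasmid from the Fragmid modular vector assembly toolkit, built on the pUC57-Kan cloning backbone. It is not an expression vector in its own right. It stores a single reusable coding module that is meant to be combined with other Fragmid pieces into a complete destination vector, although the record lists the cloning method as unknown. Propagation is in E. coli through a high-copy ColE1/pUC-type origin, with selection by the KanR aminoglycoside phosphotransferase gene. The remaining annotated features are residual backbone elements surrounding the cloning site rather than functional parts of the payload: the lac promoter, operator and CAP site, and fragments of lacZα, lacI, bom and rop.

The insert consists of two parts in the same orientation: a bipartite nucleoplasmin nuclear localization signal (NpNLS_v1.1) followed by a KRAB domain (KRAB_v1.1). The catalogue entry identifies the latter as the ZNF10 KRAB repressor domain. The automated annotation instead labels this region as a fragment of ZNF720, which most likely reflects sequence similarity among KRAB zinc-finger proteins rather than a different origin. The module is designated for the C-terminal position, so it is intended to be fused downstream of another protein. No promoter, terminator or partner protein for mammalian expression is present in the fragment; these would come from other modules in the assembly. KRAB domains recruit co-repressor complexes that silence transcription, and the associated toolkit targets CRISPR technologies. The likely use is therefore building nuclear-targeted repressor fusions such as CRISPR interference effectors, though the record does not name a specific fusion partner.
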