Addgene plasmid #216043: AA095
Purpose: Fragmid fragment: (C' terminus) ZNF10 KRAB
Depositing lab: John Doench. Depositing organization: Broad Institute. Publication: Modular vector assembly enables rapid assessment of emerging CRISPR technologies. McGee AV, Liu YV, Griffith AL, Szegletes ZM, Wen B, Kraus C, Miller NW, Steger RJ, Escude Velasco B, Bosch JA, Zirin JD, Viswanatha R, Sontheimer EJ, Goodale A, Greene MA, Green TM, Doench JG. Cell Genom. 2024 Mar 13;4(3):100519. doi: 10.1016/j.xgen.2024.100519. PubMed 38484704.
Backbone
  Vector backbone: pUC57-Kan
  Vector type: Fragment
Growth in bacteria
  Bacterial resistance: Kanamycin, 50 μg/mL
  Growth temperature: 37°C
  Growth strain: DH5alpha
  Copy number: Unknown
Gene/Insert
  Gene/Insert name: NpNLS_v1.1; KRAB_v1.1
  Species: Other
  Cloning method: Unknown
Resource information
  A portion of this plasmid was derived from a plasmid made by: Genscript ID: U7706GD260-16
Terms and licenses: Academic/Nonprofit Terms; Industry Terms: Not Available to Industry
Depositor comments: Please visit https://www.biorxiv.org/content/10.1101/2023.10.25.564061v1 for bioRxiv preprint.
How to cite: AA095 was a gift from John Doench (Addgene plasmid # 216043 ; http://n2t.net/addgene:216043 ; RRID:Addgene_216043)
